Addgene plasmid #132417: OA-1050R (Ubiq-dCasRx)
Purpose: Express dCasRx under Ubiquitin-63E promoter
Depositing lab: Omar Akbari. Depositing organization: University of California, San Diego (UCSD). Publication: Programmable RNA Targeting Using CasRx in Flies. Buchman AB, Brogan DJ, Sun R, Yang T, Hsu PD, Akbari OS. CRISPR J. 2020 Jun;3(3):164-176. doi: 10.1089/crispr.2020.0018. PubMed 32584145.
Backbone
  Vector backbone: piggyBac+ubiq
  Backbone size w/o insert (bp): 9680
  Total vector size (bp): 12578
  Vector type: Insect Expression
  Selectable markers: dsRed
Growth in bacteria
  Bacterial resistance: Ampicillin, 100 μg/mL
  Growth temperature: 37°C
  Growth strain: DH5alpha
  Copy number: High Copy
Gene/Insert
  Gene/Insert name: dCasRx
  Species: Ruminococcus flavefaciens
  Insert size (bp): 2898
  Promoter: Ubiq
  Cloning method: Gibson Cloning
  Sequencing primers: 5′ unknown
Terms and licenses: Academic/Nonprofit Terms; Industry Terms: Not Available to Industry
How to cite: OA-1050R (Ubiq-dCasRx) was a gift from Omar Akbari (Addgene plasmid # 132417 ; http://n2t.net/addgene:132417 ; RRID:Addgene_132417)
