[The description below was written by a language model from this plasmid's Addgene catalogue record and pLannotate feature annotations shown in this document.]
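Description:
OA-1050R (Ubiq-dCasRx) is an insect expression and transgenesis plasmid built on a piggyBac backbone that already carries a ubiquitin promoter, and it was designed for use in flies. It is propagated in E. coli as a high-copy plasmid through a ColE1/pUC-type origin and is selected with ampicillin via the β-lactamase gene. The catalogue gives a total size of about 12.6 kb, in close agreement with the sequenced record. The automated annotation does not label the piggyBac terminal repeats or the Ubiquitin-63E promoter. The AcMNPV FP25 fragments flanking the cargo probably reflect the baculoviral genomic context from which piggyBac arms are usually derived. The unannotated stretch upstream of the Cas13d coding sequence presumably holds the promoter named in the catalogue.

The payload is dCasRx, the catalytically inactive form of the RNA-targeting type VI CRISPR effector Cas13d from Ruminococcus flavefaciens, about 2.9 kb long. The feature table identifies this open reading frame only as RfxCas13d, so the "dead" status rests on the catalogue entry. A partial HA epitope tag match follows the coding sequence, suggesting a C-terminal tag for detection, and an adjacent baculoviral p74 fragment may supply 3′ sequence, although the record does not say so. A separate cassette places DsRed under the OpIE-2 immediate-early baculovirus promoter with an SV40 polyadenylation signal, providing the red fluorescent marker used to identify transformants. A φC31 attB site is also present, allowing site-specific integration as an alternative to piggyBac transposition.

The construct gives broad, ubiquitin-promoter-driven expression of nuclease-dead CasRx. It fits the role of a cleavage-deficient control alongside active CasRx in programmable RNA-targeting experiments in flies.
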