Features (pLannotate 1.2.2; 24 found; start..end, strand, type, name):
     95..683     -  rep_origin     ori: high-copy-number ColE1/pMB1/pBR322/pUC origin of replication
    854..1714    -  CDS            AmpR: β-lactamase; bla; confers resistance to ampicillin, carbenicillin, and related antibiotics
   1715..1819    -  promoter       AmpR promoter: bla
   1914..1949    +  CDS            rop (fragment): Rop protein, which maintains plasmids at low copy number; rop
   2051..2150    +  misc_feature   bom (fragment): basis of mobility region from pBR322
   2156..2310    -  CDS            lacZα (fragment): LacZα fragment of β-galactosidase; lacZ fragment
   2314..2781    -  CDS            LEF-9 (fragment): LEF9_NPVAC - Experimental evidence at protein level: Swiss-Prot protein existence level 1. Component of the viral DNA-dependent RNA polymerase which is composed of four equimolar subunits of LEF-4, LEF-8, LEF-9, and p47. Plays an essential role in late and very late gene expression. From Autographa californica nuclear polyhedrosis virus (AcMNPV).
   2808..3011    +  CDS            FP (fragment): FP25_NPVAC - Experimental evidence at protein level: Swiss-Prot protein existence level 1. From Autographa californica nuclear polyhedrosis virus (AcMNPV).
   4109..4178    +  protein_bind   attB: attB site for the φC31 integrase (Groth et al., 2000) phage φC31 integrase
   6289..9186    +  CDS            RfxCas13d: RNA-targeting Type VI CRISPR protein from Ruminococcus flavefaciens strain XPD3002 (Konermann et al., 2018)
   9226..9254    +  CDS            3xHA (fragment): three tandem HA epitope tags
   9280..10044   -  CDS            P74 (fragment): PIF0_NPVAC - Experimental evidence at protein level: Swiss-Prot protein existence level 1. Plays an essential role for oral infectivity of occlusion- derived virus (ODV) and functions also in host midgut attachment and fusion by binding to a specific host receptor. From Autographa californica nuclear polyhedrosis virus (AcMNPV).
   9947..10407   +  promoter       OpIE-2 promoter (fragment): immediate-early gene 2 from the Orgyia pseudotsugata multicapsid nucleopolyhedrovirus; strong constitutive baculovirus promoter for insect cell expression
  10421..10486   +  CDS            IE2 (fragment): VIE2_NPVOP - Protein inferred from homology: Swiss-Prot protein existence level 3. RING-finger E3 ubiquitin ligase that plays an important regulatory role during the initial stages of infection. Migrates to specific nuclear foci early in infection supposely to prepare the sites for viral replication by targeting and ubiquitinating host proteins. From Orgyia pseudotsugata multicapsid polyhedrosis virus (OpMNPV).
  10487..11167   +  CDS            DsRed1: wild-type DsRed mammalian codon-optimized
  11175..11258   +  CDS            large T antigen (fragment): large T antigen from SV40 (simian virus 40)
  11281..11402   +  polyA_signal   SV40 poly(A) signal: SV40 polyadenylation signal
  12105..12245   +  CDS            FP (fragment): FP25_NPVAC - Experimental evidence at protein level: Swiss-Prot protein existence level 1. From Autographa californica nuclear polyhedrosis virus (AcMNPV).
  12238..12276   -  misc_feature   MCS (fragment): pUC18/19 multiple cloning site
  12307..12329   -  protein_bind   lac operator (fragment): The lac repressor binds to the lac operator to inhibit transcription in E. coli. This inhibition can be relieved by adding lactose or isopropyl-β-D-thiogalactopyranoside (IPTG). lac repressor encoded by lacI
  12333..12363   -  promoter       lac promoter: promoter for the E. coli lac operon
  12378..12399   -  protein_bind   CAP binding site: CAP binding activates transcription in the presence of cAMP. E. coli catabolite activator protein
  12412..12504   -  CDS            lacI (fragment): lac repressor; lacI; The lac repressor binds to the lac operator to inhibit transcription in E. coli. This inhibition can be relieved by adding lactose or isopropyl-β-D-thiogalactopyranoside (IPTG).
  12506..12592   -  rep_origin     RSF ori (fragment): Plasmids containing the RSF 1030 origin of replication can be propagated in E. coli cells that contain additional plasmids with compatible origins.
>Addgene plasmid #132417 | OA-1050R (Ubiq-dCasRx) | addgene full sequence | sequence record 259373 | Addgene NGS Result
TATCCACAGAATCAGGGGATAACGCAGGAAAGAACATGTGAGCAAAAGGCCAGCAAAAGGCCAGGAACCG
TAAAAAGGCCGCGTTGCTGGCGTTTTTCCATAGGCTCCGCCCCCCTGACGAGCATCACAAAAATCGACGC
TCAAGTCAGAGGTGGCGAAACCCGACAGGACTATAAAGATACCAGGCGTTTCCCCCTGGAAGCTCCCTCG
TGCGCTCTCCTGTTCCGACCCTGCCGCTTACCGGATACCTGTCCGCCTTTCTCCCTTCGGGAAGCGTGGC
GCTTTCTCATAGCTCACGCTGTAGGTATCTCAGTTCGGTGTAGGTCGTTCGCTCCAAGCTGGGCTGTGTG
CACGAACCCCCCGTTCAGCCCGACCGCTGCGCCTTATCCGGTAACTATCGTCTTGAGTCCAACCCGGTAA
GACACGACTTATCGCCACTGGCAGCAGCCACTGGTAACAGGATTAGCAGAGCGAGGTATGTAGGCGGTGC
TACAGAGTTCTTGAAGTGGTGGCCTAACTACGGCTACACTAGAAGAACAGTATTTGGTATCTGCGCTCTG
CTGAAGCCAGTTACCTTCGGAAAAAGAGTTGGTAGCTCTTGATCCGGCAAACAAACCACCGCTGGTAGCG
GTGGTTTTTTTGTTTGCAAGCAGCAGATTACGCGCAGAAAAAAAGGATCTCAAGAAGATCCTTTGATCTT
TTCTACGGGGTCTGACGCTCAGTGGAACGAAAACTCACGTTAAGGGATTTTGGTCATGAGATTATCAAAA
AGGATCTTCACCTAGATCCTTTTAAATTAAAAATGAAGTTTTAAATCAATCTAAAGTATATATGAGTAAA
CTTGGTCTGACAGTTACCAATGCTTAATCAGTGAGGCACCTATCTCAGCGATCTGTCTATTTCGTTCATC
CATAGTTGCCTGACTCCCCGTCGTGTAGATAACTACGATACGGGAGGGCTTACCATCTGGCCCCAGTGCT
GCAATGATACCGCGAGACCCACGCTCACCGGCTCCAGATTTATCAGCAATAAACCAGCCAGCCGGAAGGG
CCGAGCGCAGAAGTGGTCCTGCAACTTTATCCGCCTCCATCCAGTCTATTAATTGTTGCCGGGAAGCTAG
AGTAAGTAGTTCGCCAGTTAATAGTTTGCGCAACGTTGTTGCCATTGCTACAGGCATCGTGGTGTCACGC
TCGTCGTTTGGTATGGCTTCATTCAGCTCCGGTTCCCAACGATCAAGGCGAGTTACATGATCCCCCATGT
TGTGCAAAAAAGCGGTTAGCTCCTTCGGTCCTCCGATCGTTGTCAGAAGTAAGTTGGCCGCAGTGTTATC
ACTCATGGTTATGGCAGCACTGCATAATTCTCTTACTGTCATGCCATCCGTAAGATGCTTTTCTGTGACT
GGTGAGTACTCAACCAAGTCATTCTGAGAATAGTGTATGCGGCGACCGAGTTGCTCTTGCCCGGCGTCAA
TACGGGATAATACCGCGCCACATAGCAGAACTTTAAAAGTGCTCATCATTGGAAAACGTTCTTCGGGGCG
AAAACTCTCAAGGATCTTACCGCTGTTGAGATCCAGTTCGATGTAACCCACTCGTGCACCCAACTGATCT
TCAGCATCTTTTACTTTCACCAGCGTTTCTGGGTGAGCAAAAACAGGAAGGCAAAATGCCGCAAAAAAGG
GAATAAGGGCGACACGGAAATGTTGAATACTCATACTCTTCCTTTTTCAATATTATTGAAGCATTTATCA
GGGTTATTGTCTCATGAGCGGATACATATTTGAATGTATTTAGAAAAATAAACAAATAGGGGTTCCGCGC
ACATTTCCCCGAAAAGTGCCACCTGACGTCTAAGAAACCATTATTATCATGACATTAACCTATAAAAATA
GGCGTATCACGAGGCCCTTTCGTCTCGCGCGTTTCGGTGATGACGGTGAAAACCTCTGACACATGCAGCT
CCCGGAGACGGTCACAGCTTGTCTGTAAGCGGATGCCGGGAGCAGACAAGCCCGTCAGGGCGCGTCAGCG
GGTGTTGGCGGGTGTCGGGGCTGGCTTAACTATGCGGCATCAGAGCAGATTGTACTGAGAGTGCACCATA
TGCGGTGTGAAATACCGCACAGATGCGTAAGGAGAAAATACCGCATCAGGCGCCATTCGCCATTCAGGCT
GCGCAACTGTTGGGAAGGGCGATCGGTGCGGGCCTCTTCGCTATTACGCCAGCTGGCGAAAGGGGGATGT
GCTGCAAGGCGATTAAGTTGGGTAACGCCAGGGTTTTCCCAGTCACGACGTTGTAAAACGACGGCCAGTG
CCAAGCTTTGTTTAAAAATATAACAAAATTGTGATCCCACAAAATGAAGTGGGGCAAAATCAAATAATTA
ATAGTGTCCGTAAACTTGTTGGTCTTCAACTTTTTGAGGAACACGTTGGACGGCAAATCCGTGACTATAA
CACAAGTTGATTTAATAATTTTAGCCAACACGTCGGGCTGCGTGTTTTTTGCCGACGCGTCTGTGTACAC
GTTGATTAACTGGTCGATTAAACTGTTGAAATAATTTAATTTTTGGTTCTTCTTTAAATCTGTGATGAAA
TTTTTTAAAATAACTTTAAATTCTTCATTGGTAAAAAATGCCACGTTTTGCAACTTGTGAGGGTCTAATA
TGAGGTCAAACTCAGTAGGAGTTTTATCCAAAAAAGAAAACATGATTACGTCTGTACACGAACGCGTATT
AACGCAGAGTGCAAAGTATAAGAGGGTTAAAAAATATATTTTACGCACCATATACGCATCGGGTTGATAT
CGTTAATATGGATCAATTTGAACAGTTGATTAACGTGTCTCTGCTCAAGTCTTTGATCAAAACGCAAATC
GACGAAAATGTGTCGGACAATATCAAGTCGATGAGCGAAAAACTAAAAAGGCTAGAATACGACAATCTCA
CAGACAGCGTTGAGATATACGGTATTCACGACAGCAGGCTGAATAATAAAAAAATTAGAAACTATTATTT
AACCCTAGAAAGATAATCATATTGTGACGTACGTTAAAGATAATCATGCGTAAAATTGACGCATGTGTTT
TATCGGTCTGTATATCGAGGTTTATTTATTAATTTGAATAGATATTAAGTTTTATTATATTTACACTTAC
ATACTAATAATAAATTCAACAAACAATTTATTTATGTTTATTTATTTATTAAAAAAAAACAAAAACTCAA
AATTTCTTCTATAAAGTAACAAAACTTTTAAACATTCTCTCTTTTACAAAAATAAACTTATTTTGTACTT
TAAAAACAGTCATGTTGTATTATAAAATAAGTAATTAGCTTAACTTATACATAATAGAAACAAATTATAC
TTATTAGTCAGTCAGAAACAACTTTGGCACATATCAATATTATGCTCTCGACAAATAACTTTTTTGCATT
TTTTGCACGATGCATTTGCCTTTCGCCTTATTTTAGAGGGGCAGTAAGTACAGTAAGTACGTTTTTTCAT
TACTGGCTCTTCAGTACTGTCATCTGATGTACCAGGCACTTCATTTGGCAAAATATTAGAGATATTATCG
CGCAAATATCTCTTCAAAGTAGGAGCTTCTAAACGCTTACGCATAAACGATGACGTCAGGCTCATGTAAA
GGTTTCTCATAAATTTTTTGCGACTTTGAACCTTTTCTCCCTTGCTACTGACATTATGGCTGTATATAAT
AAAAGAATTTATGCAGGCAATGTTTATCATTCCGTACAATAATGCCATAGGCCACCTATTCGTCTTCCTA
CTGCAGGTCATCACAGAACACATTTGGTCTAGCGTGTCCACTCCGCCTTTAGTTTGATTATAATACATAA
CCATTTGCGGTTTACCGGTACTTTCGTTGATAGAAGCATCCTCATCACAAGATGATAATAAGTATACCAT
CTTAGCTGGCTTCGGTTTATATGAGACGAGAGTAAGGGGTCCGTCAAAACAAAACATCGATGTTCCCACT
GGCCTGGAGCGACTGTTTTTCAGTACTTCCGGTATCTCGCGTTTGTTTGATCGCACGGTTCCCACAATGG
TTAATTCGAGCTCGCCCGGGGTCCTAGGTCGACGATGTAGGTCACGGTCTCGAAGCCGCGGTGCGGGTGC
CAGGGCGTGCCCTTGGGCTCCCCGGGCGCGTACTCCACCTCACCCATCTGGTCCATCATGATGAACGGGT
CGAGGTGGCGGTAGTTGATCCCGGCGAACGCGCGGCGCACCGGGAAGCCCTCGCCCTCGAAACCGCTGGG
CGCGGTGGTCACGGTGAGCACGGGACGTGCGACGGCGTCGGCGGGTGCGGATACGCGGGGCAGCGTCAGC
GGGTTCTCGACGGTCACGGCGGGCATGTCGACGCGGCCGCCGCGCAGATCGCCGATGGGGGTGGCGCCGG
AGGGCACCTTCACCTTGCCGTACGGCTTGCTGTTCTTCGCGTTCAAAATCTCCAGCTCCATTTTGCTTTC
GGTGCGCTTGCAATCAGTACTGTCCAAAATCGAAAATCGCCGAACCGTAGTGTGACCGTGCGGGGCTCTG
CGAAAATAAACTTTTTTAGGTATATGGCCACACACGGGGAAAGCACAGTGGATTATATGTTTTAATATTA
TAATATGCAGGTTTTCATTACTTATCCAGATGTAAGCCCACTTAAAGCGATTTAACAATTATTTGCCGAA
AGAGTATAAACAAATTTCACTTAAAAATGGATTAAGAAAAGCTTGTGTAAGATTATGCGCAGCGTTGCCA
GATAGCTCCATTTAAAACACTTCAAAAACAATAAGTTTTGAAAATATATACATAAATAGCAGTCGTTGCC
GCAACGCTCAACACATCACACTTTTAAAACACCCTTTACCTACACAGAATTACTTTTTAAATTTCCAGTC
AAGCTGCGAGTTTCAAAATTATAGCCGGTAGAGAAGACAGTGCTATTTCAAAAGCAAACTAACAAGGGTC
TTAAATTCCAAAACACCAATCCTAACAAGCCTTGGACTTTTGTAAGTTTAGATCAAAGGTGGCATTGCAT
TCAATGTCATGGTAAGAAGTAGGTCGTCTAGGTAGAAATCCTCATTCAGCCGGTCAAGTCAGTACGAGAA
AGGTCTCAATTTGAAATTGTCTTAAAAATATTTTATTGTTTTGTACTGTGGTGAGTTTAAACGAAAAACA
CAAAAAAAAAGTGATACACAGAAATCATAAAAAATTTTAATACAAGGTATTCGTACGTATCAAAAACATT
TCGGCACAATTTTTTTTCTCTGTACTAAAGTGTTACGAACACTACGGTATTTTTTAGTGATTTTCAACGG
ACACCGAAGGTATATAAACAGCGTTCGCGAACGGTCGCCTTCAAAACCAATTGACATTTGCAGCAGCAAG
TACAAGTAGAAAGTAAAGCGCAATCAGCGAAAAATTTATACTTAATTGTTGGTGATTAAAGTACAATTAA
AAGAACATTCTCGAAAGTCACAAGAAACGTAAGTTTTTAACTCGCTGTTACCAATTAGTAATAAGAGCAA
CAAGACGTTGAGTAATTTCAAGAAAAACTGCATTTCAAGGTCTTTGTTCGGCCATTTTTTTTTTATTCAA
CGCTCTACGTAATTACAAAATAAGAAATTGGCAGCCACGCATCTTGTTTTCCCAATGAATTGGCATCAAA
ACGCAAACAAATCTATAAATAAAACTTGCGTGTTGATTTTCGCCAAGATTTATTGGCAAATTGTGAAATT
CGCAGTGACGCATTTGAAAATTCGAGAAATCACGAACGCACTCGAGCATTTGTGTGCATGTTATTAGTTA
GTTGTTTAGTTAATTGAAGTATTTTACCAACGAAATCCACTTATTTTTAGCTGAAATAGAGTAGGTTGCT
TAAACAAAGCCACGTCTGAAAATTTCTTATTGCTTGTAGTTGTGACGTCACCATATACACACAAAATAAT
GTGTATGCATGCATTTCAGCTGTGTATATATACATGCACACACTCGCAACACGAAAACGATGACGAAGCA
ACGGAACAAAGGTTTCTCAACTACCCTTTGTTCCCTGTTTCTTCGCTTTCCTTTGTTCCAATATTCGTAG
AGGGTTAATAGGGGTTTCTCAACAAAGTTGGCGTCGATAAATAAGTTTCCCATTTTTATTCCCCAGCCAG
GAAGTTAGTTTCAATAGTTTTGTAATTTCAACGAAACTCATTTGATTTCGTACTAATTTTCCACATCTCT
ATTTTGACCCGCAGATTAATTAATGAGCCCCAAGAAGAAGAGAAAGGTGGAGGCCAGCATCGAAAAAAAA
AAGTCCTTCGCCAAGGGCATGGGCGTGAAGTCCACACTCGTGTCCGGCTCCAAAGTGTACATGACAACCT
TCGCCGAAGGCAGCGACGCCAGGCTGGAAAAGATCGTGGAGGGCGACAGCATCAGGAGCGTGAATGAGGG
CGAGGCCTTCAGCGCTGAAATGGCCGATAAAAACGCCGGCTATAAGATCGGCAACGCCAAATTCAGCCAT
CCTAAGGGCTACGCCGTGGTGGCTAACAACCCTCTGTATACAGGACCCGTCCAGCAGGATATGCTCGGCC
TGAAGGAAACTCTGGAAAAGAGGTACTTCGGCGAGAGCGCTGATGGCAATGACAATATTTGTATCCAGGT
GATCCATAACATCCTGGACATTGAAAAAATCCTCGCCGAATACATTACCAACGCCGCCTACGCCGTCAAC
AATATCTCCGGCCTGGATAAGGACATTATTGGATTCGGCAAGTTCTCCACAGTGTATACCTACGACGAAT
TCAAAGACCCCGAGCACCATAGGGCCGCTTTCAACAATAACGATAAGCTCATCAACGCCATCAAGGCCCA
GTATGACGAGTTCGACAACTTCCTCGATAACCCCAGACTCGGCTATTTCGGCCAGGCCTTTTTCAGCAAG
GAGGGCAGAAATTACATCATCAATTACGGCAACGAATGCTATGACATTCTGGCCCTCCTGAGCGGACTGG
CGCACTGGGTGGTCGCTAACAACGAAGAAGAGTCCAGGATCTCCAGGACCTGGCTCTACAACCTCGATAA
GAACCTCGACAACGAATACATCTCCACCCTCAACTACCTCTACGACAGGATCACCAATGAGCTGACCAAC
TCCTTCTCCAAGAACTCCGCCGCCAACGTGAACTATATTGCCGAAACTCTGGGAATCAACCCTGCCGAAT
TCGCCGAACAATATTTCAGATTCAGCATTATGAAAGAGCAGAAAAACCTCGGATTCAATATCACCAAGCT
CAGGGAAGTGATGCTGGACAGGAAGGATATGTCCGAGATCAGGAAAAATCATAAGGTGTTCGACTCCATC
AGGACCAAGGTCTACACCATGATGGACTTTGTGATTTATAGGTATTACATCGAAGAGGATGCCAAGGTGG
CTGCCGCCAATAAGTCCCTCCCCGATAATGAGAAGTCCCTGAGCGAGAAGGATATCTTTGTGATTAACCT
GAGGGGCTCCTTCAACGACGACCAGAAGGATGCCCTCTACTACGATGAAGCTAATAGAATTTGGAGAAAG
CTCGAAAATATCATGCACAACATCAAGGAATTTAGGGGAAACAAGACAAGAGAGTATAAGAAGAAGGACG
CCCCTAGACTGCCCAGAATCCTGCCCGCTGGCCGTGATGTTTCCGCCTTCAGCAAACTCATGTATGCCCT
GACCATGTTCCTGGATGGCAAGGAGATCAACGACCTCCTGACCACCCTGATTAATAAATTCGATAACATC
CAGAGCTTCCTGAAGGTGATGCCTCTCATCGGAGTCAACGCTAAGTTCGTGGAGGAATACGCCTTTTTCA
AAGACTCCGCCAAGATCGCCGATGAGCTGAGGCTGATCAAGTCCTTCGCTAGAATGGGAGAACCTATTGC
CGATGCCAGGAGGGCCATGTATATCGACGCCATCCGTATTTTAGGAACCAACCTGTCCTATGATGAGCTC
AAGGCCCTCGCCGACACCTTTTCCCTGGACGAGAACGGAAACAAGCTCAAGAAAGGCAAGCACGGCATGA
GAAATTTCATTATTAATAACGTGATCAGCAATAAAAGGTTCCACTACCTGATCAGATACGGTGATCCTGC
CCACCTCCATGAGATCGCCAAAAACGAGGCCGTGGTGAAGTTCGTGCTCGGCAGGATCGCTGACATCCAG
AAAAAACAGGGCCAGAACGGCAAGAACCAGATCGACAGGTACTACGAAACTTGTATCGGAAAGGATAAGG
GCAAGAGCGTGAGCGAAAAGGTGGACGCTCTCACAAAGATCATCACCGGAATGAACTACGACCAATTCGA
CAAGAAAAGGAGCGTCATTGAGGACACCGGCAGGGAAAACGCCGAGAGGGAGAAGTTTAAAAAGATCATC
AGCCTGTACCTCACCGTGATCTACCACATCCTCAAGAATATTGTCAATATCAACGCCAGGTACGTCATCG
GATTCCATTGCGTCGAGCGTGATGCTCAACTGTACAAGGAGAAAGGCTACGACATCAATCTCAAGAAACT
GGAAGAGAAGGGATTCAGCTCCGTCACCAAGCTCTGCGCTGGCATTGATGAAACTGCCCCCGATAAGAGA
AAGGACGTGGAAAAGGAGATGGCTGAAAGAGCCAAGGAGAGCATTGACAGCCTCGAGAGCGCCAACCCCA
AGCTGTATGCCAATTACATCAAATACAGCGACGAGAAGAAAGCCGAGGAGTTCACCAGGCAGATTAACAG
GGAGAAGGCCAAAACCGCCCTGAACGCCTACCTGAGGAACACCAAGTGGAATGTGATCATCAGGGAGGAC
CTCCTGAGAATTGACAACAAGACATGTACCCTGTTCGCAAACAAGGCCGTCGCCCTGGAAGTGGCCAGGT
ATGTCCACGCCTATATCAACGACATTGCCGAGGTCAATTCCTACTTCCAACTGTACCATTACATCATGCA
GAGAATTATCATGAATGAGAGGTACGAGAAAAGCAGCGGAAAGGTGTCCGAGTACTTCGACGCTGTGAAT
GACGAGAAGAAGTACAACGATAGGCTCCTGAAACTGCTGTGTGTGCCTTTCGGCTACTGTATCCCCAGGT
TTAAGAACCTGAGCATCGAGGCCCTGTTCGATAGGAACGAGGCCGCCAAGTTCGACAAGGAGAAAAAGAA
GGTGTCCGGCAATTCCGGATCCGGACCTAAGAAAAAGAGGAAGGTGGCGGCCGCTTACCCATACGATGTT
CCAGATTACGCTTAAGCTAGCTAGAATGAATCGTTTTTAAAATAACAAATCAATTGTTTTATAATATTCG
TACGATTCTTTGATTATGTAATAAAATGTGATCATTAGGAAGATTACGAAAAATATAAAAAATATGAGTT
CTGTGTGTATAACAAATGCTGTAAACGCCACAATTGTGTTTGTTGCAAATAAACCCATGATTATTTGATT
AAAATTGTTGTTTTCTTTGTTCATAGACAATAGTGTGTTTTGCCTAAACGTGTACTGCATAAACTCCATG
CGAGTGTATAGCGAGCTAGTGGCTAACGCTTGCCCCACCAAAGTAGATTCGTCAAAATCCTCAATTTCAT
CACCCTCCTCCAAGTTTAACATTTGGCCGTCGGAATTAACTTCTAAAGATGCCACATAATCTAATAAATG
AAATAGAGATTCAAACGTGGCGTCATCGTCCGTTTCGACCATTTCCGAAAAGAACTCGGGCATAAACTCT
ATGATTTCTCTGGACGTGGTGTTGTCGAAACTCTCAAAGTACGCAGTCAGGAACGTGCGCGACATGTCGT
CGGGAAACTCGCGCGGAAACATGTTGTTGTAACCGAACGGGTCCCATAGCGCCAAAACCAAATCTGCCAG
CGTCAATAGAATGAGCACGATGCCGACAATGGAGCTGGCTTGGATAGCGATTCGAGTTAACGGCCGGGGC
GCGCCCATACTCGGTGGCCTCCCCACCACCAACTTTTTTGCACTGCAAAAAAACACGCTTTTGCACGCGG
GCCCATACATAGTACAAACTCTACGTTTCGTAGACTATTTTACATAAATAGTCTACACCGTTGTATACGC
TCCAAATACACTACCACACATTGAACCTTTTTGCAGTGCAAAAAAGTACGTGTCGGCAGTCACGTAGGCC
GGCCTTATCGGGTCGCGTCCTGTCACGTACGAATCACATTATCGGACCGGACGAGTGTTGTCTTATCGTG
ACAGGACGCCAGCTTCCTGTGTTGCTAACCGCAGCCGGACGCAACTCCTTATCGGAACAGGACGCGCCTC
CATATCAGCCGCGCGTTATCTCATGCGCGTGACCGGACACGAGGCGCCCGTCCCGCTTATCGCGCCTATA
AATACAGCCCGCAACGATCTGGTAAACACAGTTGAACAGCATCTGTTACAGCGACACAACATGAGCCGGT
CCAACAACGCCAACGCGCCCACGCCATCCAACCGCCGCCGCAACCTGTCTCTGGTGATGGTGCGCTCCTC
CAAGAACGTCATCAAGGAGTTCATGCGCTTCAAGGTGCGCATGGAGGGCACCGTGAACGGCCACGAGTTC
GAGATCGAGGGCGAGGGCGAGGGCCGCCCCTACGAGGGCCACAACACCGTGAAGCTGAAGGTGACCAAGG
GCGGCCCCCTGCCCTTCGCCTGGGACATCCTGTCCCCCCAGTTCCAGTACGGCTCCAAGGTGTACGTGAA
GCACCCCGCCGACATCCCCGACTACAAGAAGCTGTCCTTCCCCGAGGGCTTCAAGTGGGAGCGCGTGATG
AACTTCGAGGACGGCGGCGTGGTGACCGTGACCCAGGACTCCTCCCTGCAGGACGGCTGCTTCATCTACA
AGGTGAAGTTCATCGGCGTGAACTTCCCCTCCGACGGCCCCGTAATGCAGAAGAAGACCATGGGCTGGGA
GGCCTCCACCGAGCGCCTGTACCCCCGCGACGGCGTGCTGAAGGGCGAGATCCACAAGGCCCTGAAGCTG
AAGGACGGCGGCCACTACCTGGTGGAGTTCAAGTCCATCTACATGGCCAAGAAGCCCGTGCAGCTGCCCG
GCTACTACTACGTGGACTCCAAGCTGGACATCACCTCCCACAACGAGGACTACACCATCGTGGAGCAGTA
CGAGCGCACCGAGGGCCGCCACCACCTGTTCCTGTAGGACTCTAGATCATAATCAGCCATACCACATTTG
TAGAGGTTTTACTTGCTTTAAAAAACCTCCCACACCTCCCCCTGAACCTGAAACATAAAATGAATGCAAT
TGTTGTTGTTAACTTGTTTATTGCAGCTTATAATGGTTACAAATAAAGCAATAGCATCACAAATTTCACA
AATAAAGCATTTTTTTCACTGCATTCTAGTTGTGGTTTGTCCAAACTCATCAATGTATCTTAAAGCTTCT
AGGCCGGCCGATCTCGGATCTGACAATGTTCAGTGCAGAGACTCGGCTACGCCTCGTGGACTTTGAAGTT
GACCAACAATGTTTATTCTTACCTCTAATAGTCCTCTGTGGCAAGGTCAAGATTCTGTTAGAAGCCAATG
AAGAACCTGGTTGTTCAATAACATTTTGTTCGTCTAATATTTCACTACCGCTTGACGTTGGCTGCACTTC
ATGTACCTCATCTATAAACGCTTCTTCTGTATCGCTCTGGACGTCATCTTCACTTACGTGATCTGATATT
TCACTGTCAGAATCCTCACCAACAAGCTCGTCATCGCTTTGCAGAAGAGCAGAGAGGATATGCTCATCGT
CTAAAGAACTACCCATTTTATTATATATTAGTCACGATATCTATAACAAGAAAATATATATATAATAAGT
TATCACGTAAGTAGAACATGAAATAACAATATAATTATCGTATGAGTTAAATCTTAAAAGTCACGTAAAA
GATAATCATGCGTCATTTTGACTCACGCGGTCGTTATAGTTCAAAATCAGTGACACTTACCGCATTGACA
AGCACGCCTCACGGGAGCTCCAAGCGGCGACTGAGATGTCCTAAATGCACAGCGACGGATTCGCGCTATT
TAGAAAGAGAGAGCAATATTTCAAGAATGCATGCGTCAATTTTACGCAGACTATCTTTCTAGGGTTAAAA
AAGATTTGCGCTTTACTCGACCTAAACTTTAAACACGTCATAGAATCTTCGTTTGACAAAAACCACATTG
TGGCCAAGCTGTGTGACGCGACGCGCGCTAAAGAATGGCAAACCAAGTCGCGCGAGCGTCGACTCTAGAG
GATCCCCGGGTACCGAGCTCGAATTCGTAATCATGTCATAGCTGTTTCCTGTGTGAAATTGTTATCCGCT
CACAATTCCACACAACATACGAGCCGGAAGCATAAAGTGTAAAGCCTGGGGTGCCTAATGAGTGAGCTAA
CTCACATTAATTGCGTTGCGCTCACTGCCCGCTTTCCAGTCGGGAAACCTGTCGTGCCAGCTGCATTAAT
GAATCGGCCAACGCGCGGGGAGAGGCGGTTTGCGTATTGGGCGCTCTTCCGCTTCCTCGCTCACTGACTC
GCTGCGCTCGGTCGTTCGGCTGCGGCGAGCGGTATCAGCTCACTCAAAGGCGGTAATACGGT
